Addgene plasmid #189798: pD2529-CAG-b3 N305T
Purpose: Expression of full length human integrin beta 3 with N305T
Depositing lab: Timothy Springer. Depositing organization: Boston Children's Hospital. Publication: A general chemical principle for creating closure-stabilizing integrin inhibitors. Lin FY, Li J, Xie Y, Zhu J, Huong Nguyen TT, Zhang Y, Zhu J, Springer TA. Cell. 2022 Sep 15;185(19):3533-3550.e27. doi: 10.1016/j.cell.2022.08.008. PubMed 36113427.
Backbone
  Vector backbone: pD2529CAG
  Backbone manufacturer: Atum
  Vector type: Mammalian Expression
Growth in bacteria
  Bacterial resistance: Kanamycin, 50 μg/mL
  Growth temperature: 37°C
  Growth strain: DH5alpha
  Copy number: High Copy
Gene/Insert
  Gene/Insert name: integrin b3_N305T (alt name: beta 3 N305T)
  Species: H. sapiens (human)
  Mutation: N305T
  Entrez Gene: ITGB3 (a.k.a. BDPLT16, BDPLT2, BDPLT24, CD61, FMAIT1, GP3A, GPIIIa, GT, GT2)
  Tag / fusion protein: -P2A-mCherry (C terminal on insert)
  Cloning method: Gibson Cloning
  Sequencing primers: 5′ TTTCCTACAGCTCCTGGGCAAC; 3′ CATGTGCACCTTGAAGCG
Terms and licenses: Academic/Nonprofit Terms; Industry Terms: Not Available to Industry
How to cite: pD2529-CAG-b3 N305T was a gift from Timothy Springer (Addgene plasmid # 189798 ; http://n2t.net/addgene:189798 ; RRID:Addgene_189798)
