[The description below was written by a language model from this plasmid's Addgene catalogue record and pLannotate feature annotations shown in this document.]
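Description:
pD2529-CAG-b3 N305T is a mammalian expression plasmid of about 10.4 kb, built on the commercial pD2529CAG backbone, that encodes full-length human integrin β3 (ITGB3, also known as CD61 or GPIIIa) carrying the N305T substitution. It is propagated in E. coli from a high-copy ColE1/pUC-type origin. Selection in bacteria is with kanamycin, through an aminoglycoside phosphotransferase gene driven by a fragment of the synthetic EM7 promoter.

The main expression unit uses the composite CAG promoter, annotated here as its three parts: the CMV immediate-early enhancer, the chicken β-actin promoter and a chimeric β-actin/β-globin intron. Together these give strong constitutive transcription in many mammalian cell types. The ITGB3 coding sequence is followed, according to the catalogue entry, by a P2A peptide and mCherry. The P2A itself is not annotated in the feature table, but it would fit the short gap between the two coding regions. Ribosomal skipping at the 2A site should yield the β3 subunit and the red fluorescent protein as separate polypeptides from one transcript, so mCherry fluorescence reports on transfected, expressing cells without a bulky fusion to the integrin's cytoplasmic tail. Downstream lie a hepatitis B virus post-transcriptional regulatory element, which overlaps a fragment of the HBV X reading frame, and a rabbit β-globin polyadenylation signal. About 1 kb between mCherry and this element carries no annotation.

A separate, oppositely oriented cassette places puromycin N-acetyltransferase under the mouse PGK promoter with a human β-globin poly(A) fragment, which allows selection of stable mammalian cell populations. The record gives the purpose only as expression of the N305T β3 mutant. The associated publication concerns integrin inhibitors that stabilise the closed conformation.
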