Features (pLannotate 1.2.2; 14 found; start..end, strand, type, name):
    342..1151    -  CDS            KanR: aminoglycoside phosphotransferase; aph(3')-Ia; confers resistance to kanamycin in bacteria or G418 (Geneticin®) in eukaryotes
   1170..1214    -  promoter       EM7 promoter (fragment): synthetic bacterial promoter&nbsp
   1433..1642    -  polyA_signal   β-globin poly(A) (fragment): human β-globin polyadenylation signal
   1643..2242    -  CDS            PuroR (fragment): puromycin N-acetyltransferase; pac from Streptomyces; confers resistance to puromycin
   2252..2751    -  promoter       PGK promoter: mouse phosphoglycerate kinase 1 promoter
   2835..3138    +  enhancer       CMV enhancer: human cytomegalovirus immediate early enhancer
   3140..3415    +  promoter       chicken β-actin promoter: No description available
   3416..4432    +  intron         chimeric intron: chimera between introns from chicken β-actin and rabbit β-globin
   4573..6879    +  CDS            ITGB3: ITB3_HUMAN - Also known as GP3A. Experimental evidence at protein level: Swiss-Prot protein existence level 1. (Microbial infection) In case of HIV-1 infection, the interaction with extracellular viral Tat protein seems to enhance angiogenesis in Kaposi's sarcoma lesions. From Homo sapiens (Human).
   6958..7665    +  CDS            mCherry: mCherry is a basic (constitutively fluorescent) red fluorescent protein published in 2004, derived from Discosoma sp.. It is reported to be a very rapidly-maturing monomer with low acid sensitivity.
   8715..8973    +  ncRNA          HBV PRE 1151-1410: Accession: RF02816 - Hepatitis B virus post-transcriptional regulatory element 1151-1410
   8939..9280    +  CDS            X (fragment): X_HBVD3 - Experimental evidence at protein level: Swiss-Prot protein existence level 1. Multifunctional protein that plays a role in silencing host antiviral defenses and promoting viral transcription. Does not seem to be essential for HBV infection. May be directly involved in development of cirrhosis and liver cancer (hepatocellular carcinoma). Most of cytosolic activities involve modulation of cytosolic calcium. The effect on apoptosis is controversial depending on the cell types in which the studies have been conducted. May induce apoptosis by localizing in mitochondria and causing loss of
   9262..9317    +  polyA_signal   β-globin poly(A) signal: rabbit β-globin polyadenylation signal (Gil and Proudfoot, 1987)
  10027..256     -  rep_origin     ori (across the origin): high-copy-number ColE1/pMB1/pBR322/pUC origin of replication
>Addgene plasmid #189798 | pD2529-CAG-b3 N305T | addgene full sequence | sequence record 371338 | Addgene NGS Result
CTTATCGCCACTGGCAGCAGCCACTGGTAACAGGATTAGCAGAGCGAGGTATGTAGGCGGTGCTACAGAG
TTCTTGAAGTGGTGGGCTAACTACGGCTACACTAGAAGAACAGTATTTGGTATCTGCGCTCTGCTGAAGC
CAGTTACCTTCGGAAAAAGAGTTGGTAGCTCTTGATCCGGCAAACAAACCACCGCTGGTAGCGGTGGTTT
TTTTGTTTGCAAGCAGCAGATTACGCGCAGAAAAAAAGGATCTCAAGAAGATCCTTTGATCTTTTCTACG
GGGTCTGACGCTCAGTGGAACGACGCGCGCGTAACTCACGTTAAGGGATTTTGGTCATGAGTTAGAAAAA
CTCATCGAGCATCAAATGAAACTGCAATTTATTCATATCAGGATTATCAATACCATATTTTTGAAAAAGC
CGTTTCTGTAATGAAGGAGAAAACTCACCGAGGCAGTTCCATAGGATGGCAAGATCCTGGTATCGGTCTG
CGATTCCGACTCGTCCAACATCAATACAACCTATTAATTTCCCCTCGTCAAAAATAAGGTTATCAAGTGA
GAAATCACCATGAGTGACGACTGAATCCGGTGAGAATGGCAAAAGTTTATGCATTTCTTTCCAGACTTGT
TCAACAGGCCAGCCATTACGCTCGTCATCAAAATCACTCGCATCAACCAAACCGTTATTCATTCGTGATT
GCGCCTGAGCGAGGCGAAATACGCGATCGCTGTTAAAAGGACAATTACAAACAGGAATCGAGTGCAACCG
GCGCAGGAACACTGCCAGCGCATCAACAATATTTTCACCTGAATCAGGATATTCTTCTAATACCTGGAAC
GCTGTTTTTCCGGGGATCGCAGTGGTGAGTAACCATGCATCATCAGGAGTACGGATAAAATGCTTGATGG
TCGGAAGTGGCATAAATTCCGTCAGCCAGTTTAGTCTGACCATCTCATCTGTAACATCATTGGCAACGCT
ACCTTTGCCATGTTTCAGAAACAACTCTGGCGCATCGGGCTTCCCATACAAGCGATAGATTGTCGCACCT
GATTGCCCGACATTATCGCGAGCCCATTTATACCCATATAAATCAGCATCCATGTTGGAATTTAATCGCG
GCCTCGACGTTTCCCGTTGGATATGGCTCATTTTTTACTTCCTCACCTTGTCGTATTATACTATGCCGAT
ATACTATGCCGATGATTAATTGTCGACACTGCGGGGGCTCTGTGTGGTAAGCAGGTCTTAACCTTTTTAC
TGCCAATGACGCATGGGATACGTCGTGGCAGTAAAAGGGCTTAAATGCCAACGACGCGTCCCATACGTTG
TTGGCATTTTAATTCTTCTCTCTGCAGCGGCAGCATGTGCCGCCGCTGCAGAGAGTTTCTAGCGATGACA
GCCCCTCTGGGCAACGAGCCGGGGGGGCTGTCTTTCTTTATGTTTTAAATGCACTGACCTCCCACATTCC
CTTTTTAGTAAAATATTCAGAAATAATTTAAATACATCATTGCAATGAAAATAAATGTTTTTTATTAGGC
AGAATCCAGATGCTCAAGGCCCTTCATAATATCCCCCAGTTTAGTAGTTGGACTTAGGGAACAAAGGAAC
CTTTAATAGAAATTGGACAGCAAGAAAGCGAGTCAGGCACCGGGCTTGCGGGTCATGCACCAGGTGCGCG
GTCCTTCGGGCACCTCGACGTCGGCGGTGACGGTGAAGCCGAGCCGCTCGTAGAAGGGGAGGTTGCGGGG
CGCGGATGTCTCCAGGAAGGCGGGCACCCCGGCGCGCTCGGCCGCCTCCACTCCGGGGAGCACGACGGCG
CTGCCCAGACCCTTGCCCTGGTGGTCGGGCGACACGCCGACGGTGGCCAGGAACCACGCGGGCTCCTTGG
GCCGGTGCGGCGCCAGGAGGCCTTCCATCTGTTGCTGCGCGGCCAGCCGGGAACCGCTCAACTCGGCCAT
GCGCGGGCCGATCTCGGCGAACACCGCCCCCGCTTCGACGCTCTCCGGCGTGGTCCAGACCGCCACCGCG
GCGCCGTCGTCCGCGACCCACACCTTGCCGATGTCGAGCCCGACGCGCGTGAGGAAGAGTTCTTGCAGCT
CGGTGACCCGCTCGATGTGGCGGTCCGGATCGACGGTGTGGCGCGTGGCGGGGTAGTCGGCGAACGCGGC
GGCGAGGGTGCGTACGGCCCTGGGGACGTCGTCGCGGGTGGCGAGGCGCACCGTGGGCTTGTACTCGGTC
ATGGTGGCGGACGAAAGGCCCGGAGATGAGGAAGAGGAGAACAGCGCGGCAGACGTGCGCTTTTGAAGCG
TGCAGAATGCCGGGCCTCCGGAGGACCTTCGGGCGCCCGCCCCGCCCCTGAGCCCGCCCCTGAGCCCGCC
CCCGGACCCACCCCTTCCCAGCCTCTGAGCCCAGAAAGCGAAGGAGCAAAGCTGCTATTGGCCGCTGCCC
CAAAGGCCTACCCGCTTCCATTGCTCAGCGGTGCTGTCCATCTGCACGAGACTAGTGAGTCGTGCTACTT
CCATTTGTCACGTCCTGCACGACGCGAGCTGCGGGGCGGGGGGGAACTTCCTGACTAGGGGAGGAGTAGA
AGGTGGCGCGAAGGGGCCACCAAAGAACGGAGCCGGTTGGCGCCTACCGGTGGATGTGGAATGTGTGCGA
GGCCAGAGGCCACTTGTGTAGCGCCAAGTGCCCAGCGGGGCTGCTAAAGCGCATGCTCCAGACTGCCTTG
GGAAAAGCGCCTCCCCTACCCGGTAGAGAAACTTGATCTGTCGCCGCAATTCAAACTTCGTGAGGCTCCG
GTGCCCGTCAGTGACCTGCTATACTCTGGAGACGCGTTACATAACTTACGGTAAATGGCCCGCCTGGCTG
ACCGCCCAACGACCCCCGCCCATTGACGTCAATAATGACGTATGTTCCCATAGTAACGCCAATAGGGACT
TTCCATTGACGTCAATGGGTGGAGTATTTACGGTAAACTGCCCACTTGGCAGTACATCAAGTGTATCATA
TGCCAAGTACGCCCCCTATTGACGTCAATGACGGTAAATGGCCCGCCTGGCATTATGCCCAGTACATGAC
CTTATGGGACTTTCCTACTTGGCAGTACATCTACGTATTAGTCATCGCTATTACCATGGTCGAGGTGAGC
CCCACGTTCTGCTTCACTCTCCCCATCTCCCCCCCCTCCCCACCCCCAATTTTGTATTTATTTATTTTTT
AATTATTTTGTGCAGCGATGGGGGCGGGGGGGGGGGGGGCGCGCGCCRGGCGGGGSGGGGSGGGGSGRGG
GGSGGGGSGGGGSGRGGCGGRGAGGKGCGGCGGCAGCCAATCAGAGCGGCGCGCTCCGAAAGTTTCCTTT
TATGGCGAGGCGGCGGCGGCGGCGGCCCTATAAAAAGCGAAGCGCGCGGCGGGCGGGAGTCGCTGCGCGC
TGCCTTCGCCCCGTGCCCCGCTCCGCCGCCGCCTCGCGCCGCCCGCCCCGGCTCTGACTGACCGCGTTAC
TCCCACAGGTGAGCGGGCGGGACGGCCCTTCTCCTCCGGGCTGTAATTAGCGCTTGGTTTAATGACGGCT
TGTTTCTTTTCTGTGGCTGCGTGAAAGCCTTGAGGGGCTCCGGGAGGGCCCTTTGTGCGGGGGGAGCGGC
TCGGGGGGTGCGTGCGTGTGTGTGTGCGTGGGGAGCGCCGCGTGCGGCTCCGCGCTGCCCGGCGGCTGTG
AGCGCTGCGGGCGCGGCGCGGGGCTTTGTGCGCTCCGCAGTGTGCGCGAGGGGAGCGCGGCCGGGGGCGG
TGCCCCGCGGTGCGGGGGGGGCTGCGAGGGGAACAAAGGCTGCGTGCGGGGTGTGTGCGTGGGGGGGTGA
GCAGGGGGTGTGGGCGCGTCGGTCGGGCTGCAACCCCCCCTGCACCCCCCTCCCCGAGTTGCTGAGCACG
GCCCGGCTTCGGGTGCGGGGCTCCGTACGGGGCGTGGCGCGGGGCTCGCCGTGCCGGGCGGGGGGTGGCG
GCAGGKGGGGGTGCCGGGCGGGGCGGGGCCGCCTCGGGCCGGGGRGGGCTCGGGGGAGGGGCGCGGCGGC
CCCCGGAGCGCCGGCGGCTGTCGAGGCGCGGCGAGCCGCAGCCATTGCCTTTTATGGTAATCGTGCGAGA
GGGCGCAGGGACTTCCTTTGTCCCAAATCTGTGCGGAGCCGAAATCTGGGAGGCGCCGCCGCACCCCCTC
TAGCGGGCGCGGGGCGAAGCGGTGCGGCGCCGGCAGGAAGGAAATGGGCGGGGAGGGCCTTCGTGCGTCG
CCGCGCCGCCGTCCCCTTCTCCCTCTCCAGCCTCGGGGCTGTCCGCGGGGGGACGGCTGCCTTCGGGGGG
GACGGGGCAGGGCGGGGTTCGGCTTCTGGCGTGTGACCGGCGGCTCTAGAGCCTCTGCTAACCATGTTCA
TGCCTTCTTCTTTTTCCTACAGCTCCTGGGCAACGTGCTGGTTATTGTGCTGTCTCATCATTTTGGCAAA
GAATTCGGCTTGATCGAAGCCGTCTCAGGGGAGAGACCACACCCAAGCTGTCTAGAGCCGCCACCATGCC
TTTGCTCCTCCTGTTGCCCTTGCTCTGGGCTGGCGCCCTCGCGGGGCCCAACATCTGTACCACGCGAGGT
GTGAGCTCCTGCCAGCAGTGCCTGGCTGTGAGCCCCATGTGTGCCTGGTGCTCTGATGAGGCCCTGCCTC
TGGGCTCACCTCGCTGTGACCTGAAGGAGAATCTGCTGAAGGATAACTGTGCCCCAGAATCCATCGAGTT
CCCAGTGAGTGAGGCCCGAGTACTAGAGGACAGGCCCCTCAGCGACAAGGGCTCTGGAGACAGCTCCCAG
GTCACTCAAGTCAGTCCCCAGAGGATTGCACTCCGGCTCCGGCCAGATGATTCGAAGAATTTCTCCATCC
AAGTGCGGCAGGTGGAGGATTACCCTGTGGACATCTACTACTTGATGGACCTGTCTTACTCCATGAAGGA
TGATCTGTGGAGCATCCAGAACCTGGGTACCAAGCTGGCCACCCAGATGCGAAAGCTCACCAGTAACCTG
CGGATTGGCTTCGGGGCATTTGTGGACAAGCCTGTGTCACCATACATGTATATCTCCCCACCAGAGGCCC
TCGAAAACCCCTGCTATGATATGAAGACCACCTGCTTGCCCATGTTTGGCTACAAACACGTGCTGACGCT
AACTGACCAGGTGACCCGCTTCAATGAGGAAGTGAAGAAGCAGAGTGTGTCACGGAACCGAGATGCCCCA
GAGGGTGGCTTTGATGCCATCATGCAGGCTACAGTCTGTGATGAAAAGATTGGCTGGAGGAATGATGCAT
CCCACTTGCTGGTGTTTACCACTGATGCCAAGACTCATATAGCATTGGACGGAAGGCTGGCAGGCATTGT
CCAGCCTAATGACGGGCAGTGTCATGTTGGTAGTGACAATCATTACTCTGCCTCCACTACCATGGATTAT
CCCTCTTTGGGGCTGATGACTGAGAAGCTATCCCAGAAAAACATCACCTTGATCTTTGCAGTGACTGAAA
ATGTAGTCAATCTCTATCAGAACTATAGTGAGCTCATCCCAGGGACCACAGTTGGGGTTCTGTCCATGGA
TTCCAGCAATGTCCTCCAGCTCATTGTTGATGCTTATGGGAAAATCCGTTCTAAAGTAGAGCTGGAAGTG
CGTGACCTCCCTGAAGAGTTGTCTCTATCCTTCAATGCCACCTGCCTCAACAATGAGGTCATCCCTGGCC
TCAAGTCTTGTATGGGACTCAAGATTGGAGACACGGTGAGCTTCAGCATTGAGGCCAAGGTGCGAGGCTG
TCCCCAGGAGAAGGAGAAGTCCTTTACCATAAAGCCCGTGGGCTTCAAGGACAGCCTGATCGTCCAGGTC
ACCTTTGATTGTGACTGTGCCTGCCAGGCCCAAGCTGAACCTAATAGCCATCGCTGCAACAATGGCAATG
GGACCTTTGAGTGTGGGGTATGCCGTTGTGGGCCTGGCTGGCTGGGATCCCAGTGTGAGTGCTCAGAGGA
GGACTATCGCCCTTCCCAGCAGGACGAATGCAGCCCCCGGGAGGGTCAGCCCGTCTGCAGCCAGCGGGGC
GAGTGCCTCTGTGGTCAATGTGTCTGCCACAGCAGTGACTTTGGCAAGATCACGGGCAAGTACTGCGAGT
GTGACGACTTCTCCTGTGTCCGCTACAAGGGGGAGATGTGCTCAGGCCATGGCCAGTGCAGCTGTGGGGA
CTGCCTGTGTGACTCCGACTGGACCGGCTACTACTGCAACTGTACCACGCGTACTGACACCTGCATGTCC
AGCAATGGGCTGCTGTGCAGCGGCCGCGGCAAGTGTGAATGTGGCAGCTGTGTCTGTATCCAGCCGGGCT
CCTATGGGGACACCTGTGAGAAGTGCCCCACCTGCCCAGATGCCTGCACCTTTAAGAAAGAATGTGTGGA
GTGTAAGAAGTTTGACCGGGGAGCCCTACATGACGAAAATACCTGCAACCGTTACTGCCGTGACGAGATT
GAGTCAGTGAAAGAGCTTAAGGACACTGGCAAGGATGCAGTGAATTGTACCTATAAGAATGAGGATGACT
GTGTCGTCAGATTCCAGTACTATGAAGATTCTAGTGGAAAGTCCATCCTGTATGTGGTAGAAGAGCCAGA
GTGTCCCAAGGGCCCTGACATCCTGGTGGTCCTGCTCTCAGTGATGGGGGCCATTCTGCTCATTGGCCTT
GCCGCCCTGCTCATCTGGAAACTCCTCATCACCATCCACGACCGAAAAGAATTTGCTAAATTTGAGGAAG
AACGCGCCAGAGCAAAATGGGACACAGCCAACAACCCACTGTATAAAGAGGCCACGTCTACCTTCACCAA
TATCACGTACCGGGGCACTGGTACCAGTACTGGGAGTGGGGCCACCAACTTTTCTCTGCTCAAGCAAGCC
GGGGATGTTGAAGAAAATCCAGGGCCAATGGTGAGCAAGGGCGAGGAGGATAACATGGCCATCATCAAGG
AGTTCATGCGCTTCAAGGTGCACATGGAGGGCTCCGTGAACGGCCACGAGTTCGAGATCGAGGGCGAGGG
CGAGGGCCGCCCCTACGAGGGCACCCAGACCGCCAAGCTGAAGGTGACCAAGGGTGGCCCCCTGCCCTTC
GCCTGGGACATCCTGTCCCCTCAGTTCATGTACGGCTCCAAGGCCTACGTGAAGCACCCCGCCGACATCC
CCGACTACTTGAAGCTGTCCTTCCCCGAGGGCTTCAAGTGGGAGCGCGTGATGAACTTCGAGGACGGCGG
CGTGGTGACCGTGACCCAGGACTCCTCCCTGCAGGACGGCGAGTTCATCTACAAGGTGAAGCTGCGCGGC
ACCAACTTCCCCTCCGACGGCCCCGTAATGCAGAAGAAGACCATGGGCTGGGAGGCCTCCTCCGAGCGGA
TGTACCCCGAGGACGGCGCCCTGAAGGGCGAGATCAAGCAGAGGCTGAAGCTGAAGGACGGCGGCCACTA
CGACGCTGAGGTCAAGACCACCTACAAGGCCAAGAAGCCCGTGCAGCTGCCCGGCGCCTACAACGTCAAC
ATCAAGTTGGACATCACCTCCCACAACGAGGACTACACCATCGTGGAACAGTACGAACGCGCCGAGGGCC
GCCACTCCACCGGCGGCATGGACGAGCTGTACAAGTGATAAAGTACTTGATAAGCTCTTCAGGTTGAGGT
CTCTAAAAGCGTCTTCCTGTTCTCATCACATCATATCAAGGTTATATACCATCAATATTGCCACAGATGT
TACTTAGCCTTTTAATATTTCTCTAATTTAGTGTATATGCAATGATAGTTCTCTGATTTCTGAGATTGAG
TTTCTCATGTGTAATGATTATTTAGAGTTTCTCTTTCATCTGTTCAAATTTTTGTCTAGTTTTATTTTTT
ACTGATTTGTAAGACTTCTTTTTATAATCTGCATATTACAATTCTCTTTACTGGGGTGTTGCAAATATTT
TCTGTCATTCTATGGCCTGACTTTTCTTAATGGTTTTTTAATTTTAAAAATAAGTCTTAATATTCATGCA
ATCTAATTAACAATCTTTTCTTTGTGGTTAGGACTTTGAGTCATAAGAAATTTTTCTCTACACTGAAGTC
ATGATGGCATGCTTCTATATTATTTTCTAAAAGATTTAAAGTTTTGCCTTCTCCATTTAGACTTATAATT
CACTGGAATTTTTTTGTGTGTATGGTATGACATATGGGTTCCCTTTTATTTTTTACATATAAATATATTT
CCCTGTTTTTCTAAAAAAGAAAAAGATCATCATTTTCCCATTGTAAAATGCCATATTTTTTTCATAGGTC
ACTTACATATATCAATGGGTCTGTTTCTGAGCTCTACTCTATTTTATCAGCCTCACTGTCTATCCCCACA
CATCTCATGCTTTGCTCTAAATCTTGATATTTAGTGGAACATTCTTTCCCATTTTGTTCTACAAGAATAT
TTTTGTTATTGTCTTTGGGCTTTCTATATACATTTTGAAATGAGGTTGACAAGTTAATAACAGGCCTATT
GATTGGAAAGTTTGTCAACGAATTGTGGGTCTTTTGGGGTTTGCTGCCCCTTTTACGCAATGTGGATATC
CTGCTTTAATGCCTTTATATGCATGTATACAAGCAAAACAGGCTTTTACTTTCTCGCCAACTTACAAGGC
CTTTCTCAGTAAACAGTATATGACCCTTTACCCCGTTGCTCGGCAACGGCCTGGTCTGTGCCAAGTGTTT
GCTGACGCAACCCCCACTGGTTGGGGCTTGGCCATAGGCCATCAGCGCATGCGTGGAACCTTTGTGTCTC
CTCTGCCGATCCATACTGCGGAACTCCTAGCCGCTTGTTTTGCTCGCAGCAGGTCTGGAGCAAACCTCAT
CGGGACCGACAATTCTGTCGTACTCTCCCGCAAGTATACATCGTTTCCATGGCTGCTAGGCTGTGCTGCC
AACTGGATCCTGCGCGGGACGTCCTTTGTTTACGTCCCGTCGGCGCTGAATCCCGCGGACGACCCCTCCC
GGGGCCGCTTGGGGCTCTACCGCCCGCTTCTCCGTCTGCCGTACCGTCCGACCACGGGGCGCACCTCTCT
TTACGCGGACTCCCCGTCTGTGCCTTCTCATCTGCCGGACCGTGTGCACTTCGCTTCACCTCTGCACGTC
GCATGGAGGCCACCGTGAACGCCCACCGGAACCTGCCCAAGGTCTTGCATAAGAGGACTCTTGGACTTTC
AGCAATGTCATCTCAGTGGCTAATAAAGGAAATTTATTTTCATTGCAATAGTGTGTTGGAATTTTTTGTG
TCTCTCACTCGGAAGGACATATGGGAGGGCAAATCATTTAAAACATCAGAATGAGTATTTGGTTTAGAGT
TTGGCAACATATGCCCATATGCTGGCTGCCATGAACAAAGGTTGGCTATAAAGAGGTCATCAGTATATGA
AACAGCCCCCTGCTGTCCATTCCTTATTCCATAGAAAAGCCTTGACTTGAGGTTAGATTTTTTTTATATT
TTGTTTTGTGTTATTTTTTTCTTTAACATCCCTAAAATTTTCCTTACATGTTTTACTAGCCAGATTTTTC
CTCCTCTCCTGACTACTCCCAGTCATAGCTGTCCCTCTTCTCTTATGGAGATCTTTGCATTTTTAGACAT
TTAGAAGCCTATATCTTGTTACAGAATTGGAATTACACAAAAATTCTACCATATTTTGAAAGCTTAGGTT
GTTCTGAAAAAAACAATATATTGTTTTCCTGGGTAAACTAAAAGTCCCCTCGAGGAAAGGCCCCTAAAGT
GAAACAGTGCAAAACGTTCAAAAACTGTCTGGCAATACAAGTTCCACTTTGACCAAAACGGCTGGCAGTA
AAAGGGTTAAGAAGACTGTCAGCCTTGAGCGGTATCAGCTCACTCAAAGGCGGTAATACGGTTATCCACA
GAATCAGGGGATAACGCAGGAAAGAACATGTGAGCAAAAGGCCAGCAAAAGGCCAGGAACCGTAAAAAGG
CCGCGTTGCTGGCGTTTTTCCATAGGCTCCGCCCCCCTGACGAGCATCACAAAAATCGACGCTCAAGTCA
GAGGTGGCGAAACCCGACAGGACTATAAAGATACCAGGCGTTTCCCCCTGGAAGCTCCCTCGTGCGCTCT
CCTGTTCCGACCCTGCCGCTTACCGGATACCTGTCCGCCTTTCTCCCTTCGGGAAGCGTGGCGCTTTCTC
ATAGCTCACGCTGTAGGTATCTCAGTTCGGTGTAGGTCGTTCGCTCCAAGCTGGGCTGTGTGCACGAACC
CCCCGTTCAGCCCGACCGCTGCGCCTTATCCGGTAACTATCGTCTTGAGTCCAACCCGGTAAGACACGA
